Addgene plasmid #194973: pAAV-hSyn-fDIO-mScarlet-Gphn_C4a
Purpose: AAV vector to drive the Flp-dependent expression of mScarlet-Gphn (isoform C4a) under the control of human Synapsin promoter
Depositing lab: Günter Schwarz. Depositing organization: Universitaet zu Koeln. Publication: Automated Image Analysis Reveals Different Localization of Synaptic Gephyrin C4 Splice Variants. Liebsch F, Eggersmann FR, Merkler Y, Kloppenburg P, Schwarz G. eNeuro. 2023 Jan 4;10(1):ENEURO.0102-22.2022. doi: 10.1523/ENEURO.0102-22.2022. Print 2023 Jan. PubMed 36543537.
Backbone
  Vector backbone: pAAV-MCS
  Backbone manufacturer: Stratagene
  Backbone size w/o insert (bp): 3892
  Vector type: AAV
Growth in bacteria
  Bacterial resistance: Ampicillin, 100 μg/mL
  Growth temperature: 30°C
  Growth strain: NEB Stable
  Copy number: High Copy
Gene/Insert
  Gene/Insert name: mScarlet-Gphn (isoform C4a)
  Species: R. norvegicus (rat), Synthetic
  Entrez Gene: Gphn (a.k.a. Geph)
  Tag / fusion protein: mScarlet (N terminal on insert)
  Cloning method: Gibson Cloning
  Sequencing primers: 5′ CCACGCGAGGCGCGAGATAG; 3′ CCAGCTTGGTTCCCAATAGA
Terms and licenses: Academic/Nonprofit Terms; Industry Terms: Not Available to Industry
How to cite: pAAV-hSyn-fDIO-mScarlet-Gphn_C4a was a gift from Günter Schwarz (Addgene plasmid # 194973 ; http://n2t.net/addgene:194973 ; RRID:Addgene_194973)
