[The description below was written by a language model from this plasmid's Addgene catalogue record and pLannotate feature annotations shown in this document.]
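Description:
pAAV-hSyn-fDIO-mScarlet-Gphn_C4a is an adeno-associated virus transfer plasmid built on the pAAV-MCS backbone, designed for Flp recombinase-dependent, neuron-specific expression of a red fluorescent gephyrin fusion. It is propagated in bacteria through a high-copy ColE1/pUC-type origin and selected with ampicillin via the β-lactamase gene. An f1 phage origin is also present. The expression cassette lies between AAV2 inverted terminal repeats, which allow the intervening DNA to be packaged into recombinant AAV particles. In the sequenced record the upstream ITR is annotated only as short fragments while the downstream ITR is detected in full, a common outcome for these repeat-rich elements. The record's choice of a recombination-deficient host strain is consistent with the need to stabilise the repeats.

Within the ITRs, the human synapsin I promoter faces a cassette in which the coding sequence sits in the antisense orientation: mScarlet fused through a short linker to the N terminus of rat gephyrin (Gphn), catalogued as the C4a splice isoform, followed downstream by the human growth hormone polyadenylation signal. The inverted open reading frame is flanked by minimal FRT sites in opposing orientation. The short adjacent sequences annotated as β-globin intron fragments may correspond to the second, heterologous recombination sites expected in an fDIO design, although the table does not identify them as such. Without Flp the fusion is not expressed. Flp-mediated inversion places it in the sense orientation behind the promoter. The construct is intended for labelling the inhibitory postsynaptic scaffold protein gephyrin in genetically defined neurons, and the associated work used it to compare the synaptic localisation of gephyrin C4 splice variants by imaging.
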