Features (pLannotate 1.2.2; 21 found; start..end, strand, type, name):
    199..248     -  misc_feature   bom (fragment): basis of mobility region from pBR322
    350..385     -  CDS            rop (fragment): Rop protein, which maintains plasmids at low copy number; rop
    480..584     +  promoter       AmpR promoter: bla
    585..1445    +  CDS            AmpR: β-lactamase; bla; confers resistance to ampicillin, carbenicillin, and related antibiotics
   1616..2204    +  rep_origin     ori: high-copy-number ColE1/pMB1/pBR322/pUC origin of replication
   2277..2304    +  repeat_region  AAV2 ITR (fragment): inverted terminal repeat of adeno-associated virus serotype 2 inverted
   2333..2360    +  repeat_region  AAV2 ITR (fragment): inverted terminal repeat of adeno-associated virus serotype 2 inverted
   2440..2887    +  promoter       hSyn promoter: human synapsin I promoter; confers neuron-specific expression (Kügler et al., 2003)
   2901..2918    +  misc_feature   MCS (fragment): pUC18/19 multiple cloning site
   2925..2958    +  protein_bind   FRT (minimal): supports FLP-mediated excision but not integration (Turan and Bode, 2011) FLP recombinase from the Saccharomyces cerevisiae 2μ plasmid
   2959..3008    -  intron         β-globin intron (fragment): internally truncated intron from human β-globin
   3054..5318    -  CDS            Gphn (sequence partly withheld): GEPH_RAT - Also known as Gph. Experimental evidence at protein level: Swiss-Prot protein existence level 1. Has also a catalytic activity and catalyzes two steps in the biosynthesis of the molybdenum cofactor. In the first step, molybdopterin is adenylated. Subsequently, molybdate is inserted into adenylated molybdopterin and AMP is released. From Rattus norvegicus (Rat).
   5319..5337    -  misc_feature   MCS (fragment): multiple cloning site
   5343..6038    -  CDS            mScarlet: mScarlet is a basic (constitutively fluorescent) red fluorescent protein published in 2016, derived from synthetic construct. It has moderate acid sensitivity.
   6051..6084    -  protein_bind   FRT (minimal): supports FLP-mediated excision but not integration (Turan and Bode, 2011) FLP recombinase from the Saccharomyces cerevisiae 2μ plasmid
   6085..6135    -  intron         β-globin intron (fragment): internally truncated intron from human β-globin
   6169..6192    +  misc_feature   MCS (fragment): pBluescript multiple cloning site
   6202..6678    +  polyA_signal   hGH poly(A) signal: human growth hormone polyadenylation signal
   6718..6858    +  repeat_region  AAV2 ITR: inverted terminal repeat of adeno-associated virus serotype 2 inverted
   6863..6914    -  misc_feature   bom (fragment): basis of mobility region from pBR322
   6933..198     +  rep_origin     f1 ori (across the origin) (sequence partly withheld): f1 bacteriophage origin of replication; arrow indicates direction of (+) strand synthesis
>Addgene plasmid #194973 | pAAV-hSyn-fDIO-mScarlet-Gphn_C4a | addgene full sequence | sequence record 384104 | Addgene NGS Result
TTTTTCGCCCTTTGACGTTGGAGTCCACGTTCTTT
[37 nt withheld, positions 36-72]
ACTCTATCTCGGGCTATTCTTTTGATTTATAAGGGATTTTGCCGATTTCGGTCTATTGGTTAAAAAATGA
GCTGATTTAACAAAAATTTAACGCGAATTTTAACAAAATATTAACGTTTACAATTTTATGGTGCACTCTC
AGTACAATCTGCTCTGATGCCGCATAGTTAAGCCAGCCCCGACACCCGCCAACACCCGCTGACGCGCCCT
GACGGGCTTGTCTGCTCCCGGCATCCGCTTACAGACAAGCTGTGACCGTCTCCGGGAGCTGCATGTGTCA
GAGGTTTTCACCGTCATCACCGAAACGCGCGAGACGAAAGGGCCTCGTGATACGCCTATTTTTATAGGTT
AATGTCATGATAATAATGGTTTCTTAGACGTCAGGTGGCACTTTTCGGGGAAATGTGCGCGGAACCCCTA
TTTGTTTATTTTTCTAAATACATTCAAATATGTATCCGCTCATGAGACAATAACCCTGATAAATGCTTCA
ATAATATTGAAAAAGGAAGAGTATGAGTATTCAACATTTCCGTGTCGCCCTTATTCCCTTTTTTGCGGCA
TTTTGCCTTCCTGTTTTTGCTCACCCAGAAACGCTGGTGAAAGTAAAAGATGCTGAAGATCAGTTGGGTG
CACGAGTGGGTTACATCGAACTGGATCTCAACAGCGGTAAGATCCTTGAGAGTTTTCGCCCCGAAGAACG
TTTTCCAATGATGAGCACTTTTAAAGTTCTGCTATGTGGCGCGGTATTATCCCGTATTGACGCCGGGCAA
GAGCAACTCGGTCGCCGCATACACTATTCTCAGAATGACTTGGTTGAGTACTCACCAGTCACAGAAAAGC
ATCTTACGGATGGCATGACAGTAAGAGAATTATGCAGTGCTGCCATAACCATGAGTGATAACACTGCGGC
CAACTTACTTCTGACAACGATCGGAGGACCGAAGGAGCTAACCGCTTTTTTGCACAACATGGGGGATCAT
GTAACTCGCCTTGATCGTTGGGAACCGGAGCTGAATGAAGCCATACCAAACGACGAGCGTGACACCACGA
TGCCTGTAGCAATGGCAACAACGTTGCGCAAACTATTAACTGGCGAACTACTTACTCTAGCTTCCCGGCA
ACAATTAATAGACTGGATGGAGGCGGATAAAGTTGCAGGACCACTTCTGCGCTCGGCCCTTCCGGCTGGC
TGGTTTATTGCTGATAAATCTGGAGCCGGTGAGCGTGGGTCTCGCGGTATCATTGCAGCACTGGGGCCAG
ATGGTAAGCCCTCCCGTATCGTAGTTATCTACACGACGGGGAGTCAGGCAACTATGGATGAACGAAATAG
ACAGATCGCTGAGATAGGTGCCTCACTGATTAAGCATTGGTAACTGTCAGACCAAGTTTACTCATATATA
CTTTAGATTGATTTAAAACTTCATTTTTAATTTAAAAGGATCTAGGTGAAGATCCTTTTTGATAATCTCA
TGACCAAAATCCCTTAACGTGAGTTTTCGTTCCACTGAGCGTCAGACCCCGTAGAAAAGATCAAAGGATC
TTCTTGAGATCCTTTTTTTCTGCGCGTAATCTGCTGCTTGCAAACAAAAAAACCACCGCTACCAGCGGTG
GTTTGTTTGCCGGATCAAGAGCTACCAACTCTTTTTCCGAAGGTAACTGGCTTCAGCAGAGCGCAGATAC
CAAATACTGTTCTTCTAGTGTAGCCGTAGTTAGGCCACCACTTCAAGAACTCTGTAGCACCGCCTACATA
CCTCGCTCTGCTAATCCTGTTACCAGTGGCTGCTGCCAGTGGCGATAAGTCGTGTCTTACCGGGTTGGAC
TCAAGACGATAGTTACCGGATAAGGCGCAGCGGTCGGGCTGAACGGGGGGTTCGTGCACACAGCCCAGCT
TGGAGCGAACGACCTACACCGAACTGAGATACCTACAGCGTGAGCTATGAGAAAGCGCCACGCTTCCCGA
AGGGAGAAAGGCGGACAGGTATCCGGTAAGCGGCAGGGTCGGAACAGGAGAGCGCACGAGGGAGCTTCCA
GGGGGAAACGCCTGGTATCTTTATAGTCCTGTCGGGTTTCGCCACCTCTGACTTGAGCGTCGATTTTTGT
GATGCTCGTCAGGGGGGCGGAGCCTATGGAAAAACGCCAGCAACGCGGCCTTTTTACGGTTCCTGGCCTT
TTGCTGGCCTTTTGCTCACATGTCCTGCAGGCAGCTGCGCGCTCGCTCGCTCACTGAGGCCGCCCGGGCG
TCGGGCGACCTTTGGTCGCCCGGCCTCAGTGAGCGAGCGAGCGCGCAGAGAGGGAGTGGCCAACTCCATC
ACTAGGGGTTCCTGCGGCCGCACGCGTGTGTCTAGACTGCAGAGGGCCCTGCGTATGAGTGCAAGTGGGT
TTTAGGACCAGGATGAGGCGGGGTGGGGGTGCCTACCTGACGACCGACCCCGACCCACTGGACAAGCACC
CAACCCCCATTCCCCAAATTGCGCATCCCCTATCAGAGAGGGGGAGGGGAAACAGGATGCGGCGAGGCGC
GTGCGCACTGCCAGCTTCAGCACCGCGGACAGTGCCTTCGCCCCCGCCTGGCGGCGCGCGCCACCGCCGC
CTCAGCACTGAAGGCGCGCTGACGTCACTCGCCGGTCCCCCGCAAACTCCCCTTCCCGGCCACCTTGGTC
GCGTCCGCGCCGCCGCCGGCCCAGCCGGACCGCACCACGCGAGGCGCGAGATAGGGGGGCACGGGCGCGA
CCATCTGCGCTGCGGCGCCGGCGACTCAGCGCTGCCTCAGTCTGCGGTGGGCAGCGGAGGAGTCGTGTCG
TGCCTGAGAGCGCAGTCGAGAAGGTACCGGATCCTCTAGAGTCGACTCCGGAGAAGTTCCTATTCTCTAG
AAAGTATAGGAACTTCGCAGAATGGTAGCTGGATTGTAGCTGCTATTAGCAATATGAAACCTCTTAGAAG
TTCCTATTCTTCAAAAGGTATAGGAACTTCGGCGCGCCTCATAGCCGTCCGATGACCATGACGTCCACCA
CCTCGCCTTTGTGAAGTTCCACATACTGCTCTGTCTTTGGAGGTAGCATCAGCAATCCATTGGCACTGCG
CATGCTCATCAGACGGCTGCTCATCTGATTACCTGTACTCTGGGCCCAGGGCAGTGGTTCTTGGTGATGC
CAAGTCAGTATACACCGGTGGTATTCTGGGCGAGGGTCCAGCTTTACGTCACATGATAACCTAGCTTTGA
TGATGGTTGG
[465 nt withheld, positions 3303-3767]
AAACTTATTAACTTCAACTTCTGTGACACCTACAGTTGCAAGGAGACCAATTTCTGAAGGGCCCATATGG
GTTCCTTTTGCCAAAACACACTCCCCTCTTTTAATGTCGTGGCCGATGGGTCTGATGTCTTGGCCTGGCC
GAGCTTGCACCAGAATTCGCACTTCAAGTTCTTCAGTACCATCATCTGATTCCCTGATGAGTTCAGTATC
TTCAACTTGCACTACTGCATCAGCACCGCAGGGGATTGGAGCACCTGTTGTAACCCGCATCACTTGTCCG
GGCATTACTGTCTGAGTTGGCTGTTCACCAGCTTGGGATTCCCCAATGATGAAACGATCTCCTGGACCAT
CAGCAGCTCGAACAGCATAGCCATCTTTTACTGATGCTGGGAATGGGGGTAGGTTGTCTTTTGCATACAC
ATCTTGAGCAAGGACTCGCCCCATTCCATCTCGGTAATTGATGATTTCTGTACCAAGCACCGGAGTCATC
TCCAGAACTGTAATGAAGGCTTTGTCCATAGACGTCAGAGGAAAAGGAGACATGCGATGTCTTCTAGCCA
CCTTGGTGATATCTACAGCACTGTGACTGGCTCTTAGAATGTTCTCCTTGCTGCTGCACCTGGACTGGAC
TTTGAGGGATCCAACTCTACTAGCAACTCCTTTGCTTTCATCCGGCCGTCTAATTTGTTTTGGTGTTGGA
CAAGAAGCTGTAGAGAGGCGAGATGTAGCCTGGGCACGGGGCGACTCTGAAGGAGTAGTGCTAAGGGAGG
CTGTGTCTCGTGGGAGCACCTGAACGCCACGAGAAATGATGGAGTCTGGAATCTTTGCAGCAAGAGCTGC
TGCAGTAATATGTGATGAGGAACTATCTTCTGTCGAAGCTACACCACTGTCTTTCTTTTCTTCTTCCTCC
TCTTCACACTGAACTCCTTTGTCTTCTGTCTGCTTATGTGGGCTAGTTGTAGGAGGTGGAGAAAGAGGAG
GTGGTGGGGAAGGTAAATCTTCAAGTTCATCATGCACCTCCTTTACTTTTACAATGGCATCACGTAAAAG
GTCAATGGCATGAGGTAGAGCTGGCAGTATGAACTGAAAGCATTCCTGAGATCCTTTCTTGCTACCAGGC
AGGTTAATTATCAGAGTTTTCCCTCTTATTCCACACACTGGTCTAGAGAGCATGCCCAGAGGTGTAACAT
TAAGTGATCCCATCAGCATTGCCAGGGCCATCCCTGGCGCTTCCCGTTCTATTACTTCTTTTGTGGCCTC
TGGAGTGACATCTCGTGGTGCAAACCCTGTTCCGCCAGTTGTTAATATCAAATTAAGTTCCTTCTCATCA
CACCAGTCTATGAGTGTTTCCTTGATTTCTTCTATTTCATCTGGTACTATCTTGTATGCTGATATAGTCC
CACCCAACAAAGAAGGATCCTGGACGAGATCTTTTAGATTTATCCCACTGCGGTCTTCTGCAAGATTCCT
GAAGCAGCTATCACTCACTGTGAGGACTCCGACACGGATTTGATGGTCGTGGTTTGTGAGGATCATTCCC
TCGGTCGCCATGCTCGAGATCTGAGTCCGGCCGGACTTGTACAGCTCGTCCATGCCGCCGGTGGAGTGGC
GGCCCTCGGAGCGTTCGTACTGTTCCACCACGGTGTAGTCCTCGTTGTGGGAGGTGATGTCCAACTTGCG
GTCCACGTTGTAGGCGCCGGGCATCTGCACGGGCTTCTTGGCCTTGTAGGTGGTCTTGAAGTCCGCCAGG
TAGCGCCCGCCGTCCTTCAGGCGCAGGGCCATCTTAATGTCGCCCTTCAGCACGCCGTCCTCGGGGTACA
ACCGCTCGGTGGACGCTTCCCAGCCCATTGTCTTCTTCTGCATTACGGGGCCGTCAGGAGGGAAGTTGGT
GCCGCGGAGCTTCACCTTGTAGATCAGGGTGCCGTCCTCCAGGGAGGTGTCCTGGGTCACGGTCACGGCG
CCGCCGTCCTCGAAGTTCATCACGCGCTCCCACTTGAAGCCCTCGGGGAAGGACTGCTTATAGTAGTCGG
GGATGTCGGCGGGGTGCTTGGTGAAGGCCCTGGAGCCGTACATGAACTGAGGGGACAGGATGTCCCAGGA
GAAGGGCAGGGGGCCACCCTTGGTCACCTTCAGCTTGGCGGTCTGGGTGCCCTCGTAGGGGCGGCCCTCG
CCCTCGCCCTCGATCTCGAACTCGTGGCCGTTCATGGAGCCCTCCATGTGCACCTTGAACCGCATGAACT
CCTTGATCACTGCCTCGCCCTTGCTCACCATGGTGGCGCTAGCGAAGTTCCTATACTTTCTAGAGAATAG
GAACTTCTTGCCTTAACCCAGAAATTATCACTGTTATTCTTTAGAATGGTGCAAAGAGAAGTTCCTATAC
CTTTTGAAGAATAGGAACTTCGAATTCGATATCAAGCTTATCGATGAGATCTACGGGTGGCATCCCTGTG
ACCCCTCCCCAGTGCCTCTCCTGGCCCTGGAAGTTGCCACTCCAGTGCCCACCAGCCTTGTCCTAATAAA
ATTAAGTTGCATCATTTTGTCTGACTAGGTGTCCTTCTATAATATTATGGGGTGGAGGGGGGTGGTATGG
AGCAAGGGGCAAGTTGGGAAGACAACCTGTAGGGCCTGCGGGGTCTATTGGGAACCAAGCTGGAGTGCAG
TGGCACAATCTTGGCTCACTGCAATCTCCGCCTCCTGGGTTCAAGCGATTCTCCTGCCTCAGCCTCCCGA
GTTGTTGGGATTCCAGGCATGCATGACCAGGCTCAGCTAATTTTTGTTTTTTTGGTAGAGACGGGGTTTC
ACCATATTGGCCAGGCTGGTCTCCAACTCCTAATCTCAGGTGATCTACCCACCTTGGCCTCCCAAATTGC
TGGGATTACAGGCGTGAACCACTGCTCCCTTCCCTGTCCTTCTGATTTTGTAGGTAACCACGTGCGGACC
GAGCGGCCGCAGGAACCCCTAGTGATGGAGTTGGCCACTCCCTCTCTGCGCGCTCGCTCGCTCACTGAGG
CCGGGCGACCAAAGGTCGCCCGACGCCCGGGCTTTGCCCGGGCGGCCTCAGTGAGCGAGCGAGCGCGCAG
CTGCCTGCAGGGGCGCCTGATGCGGTATTTTCTCCTTACGCATCTGTGCGGTATTTCACACCGCATA
[95 nt withheld, positions 6915-7009]
T
[46 nt withheld, positions 7011-7056]
C
[133 nt withheld, positions 7058-7190]
